>Addgene plasmid #162475 | HJP-194-IVS-Syn21-CreA-gp41-1N-WPREUw | depositor full sequence | sequence record 314807 | Full Sequence
TCTAAGAAACCATTATTATCATGACATTAACCTATAAAAATAGGCGTATCACGAGGCCCTTTCGTCTTCA
AGAATTCGTTTATCACAAGTTTGTACAAAAAAGCTGAACGAGAAACGTAAAATGATATAAATATCAATAT
ATTAAATTAGATTTTGCATAAAAAACAGACTACATAATACTGTAAAACACAACATATCCAGTCACTATGG
CGGCCGCATTAGGCACCCCAGGCTTTACACTTTATGCTTCCGGCTCGTATAATGTGTGGATTTTGAGTTA
GGATCCGTCGAGATTTTCAGGAGCTAAGGAAGCTAAAATGGAGAAAAAAATCACTGGATATACCACCGTT
GATATATCCCAATGGCATCGTAAAGAACATTTTGAGGCATTTCAGTCAGTTGCTCAATGTACCTATAACC
AGACCGTTCAGCTGGATATTACGGCCTTTTTAAAGACCGTAAAGAAAAATAAGCACAAGTTTTATCCGGC
CTTTATTCACATTCTTGCCCGCCTGATGAATGCTCATCCGGAATTCCGTATGGCAATGAAAGACGGTGAG
CTGGTGATATGGGATAGTGTTCACCCTTGTTACACCGTTTTCCATGAGCAAACTGAAACGTTTTCATCGC
TCTGGAGTGAATACCACGACGATTTCCGGCAGTTTCTACACATATATTCGCAAGATGTGGCGTGTTACGG
TGAAAACCTGGCCTATTTCCCTAAAGGGTTTATTGAGAATATGTTTTTCGTCTCAGCCAATCCCTGGGTG
AGTTTCACCAGTTTTGATTTAAACGTGGCCAATATGGACAACTTCTTCGCCCCCGTTTTCACCATGGGCA
AATATTATACGCAAGGCGACAAGGTGCTGATGCCGCTGGCGATTCAGGTTCATCATGCCGTTTGTGATGG
CTTCCATGTCGGCAGAATGCTTAATGAATTACAACAGTACTGCGATGAGTGGCAGGGCGGGGCGTAAACG
CGTGGATCCGGCTTACTAAAAGCCAGATAACAGTATGCGTATTTGCGCGCTGATTTTTGCGGTATAAGAA
TATATACTGATATGTATACCCGAAGTATGTCAAAAAGAGGTATGCTATGAAGCAGCGTATTACAGTGACA
GTTGACAGCGACAGCTATCAGTTGCTCAAGGCATATATGATGTCAATATCTCCGGTCTGGTAAGCACAAC
CATGCAGAATGAAGCCCGTCGTCTGCGTGCCGAACGCTGGAAAGCGGAAAATCAGGAAGGGATGGCTGAG
GTCGCCCGGTTTATTGAAATGAACGGCTCTTTTGCTGACGAGAACAGGGGCTGGTGAAATGCAGTTTAAG
GTTTACACCTATAAAAGAGAGAGCCGTTATCGTCTGTTTGTGGATGTACAGAGTGATATTATTGACACGC
CCGGGCGACGGATGGTGATCCCCCTGGCCAGTGCACGTCTGCTGTCAGATAAAGTCTCCCGTGAACTTTA
CCCGGTGGTGCATATCGGGGATGAAAGCTGGCGCATGATGACCACCGATATGGCCAGTGTGCCGGTCTCC
GTTATCGGGGAAGAAGTGGCTGATCTCAGCCACCGCGAAAATGACATCAAAAACGCCATTAACCTGATGT
TCTGGGGAATATAAATGTCAGGCTCCCTTATACACAGCCAGTCTGCAGGTCGACCATAGTGACTGGATAT
GTTGTGTTTTACAGTATTATGTAGTCTGTTTTTTATGCAAAATCTAATTTAATATATTGATATTTATATC
ATTTTACGTTTCTCGTTCAGCTTTCTTGTACAAAGTGGTGATAAACGGCCGGCCGAGCTCGCCCGGGGAT
CGAGCGCAGCGGTATAAAAGGGCGCGGGGTGGCTGAGAGCATCAGTTGTGAATGAATGTTCGAGCCGAGC
AGACGTGCCGCTGCCTTCGTTAATATCCTTTGAATAAGCCAACTTTGAATCACAAGACGCATACCAAACG
GTACCGCTAGAAAAAGGTAGGTTCAACCACTGATGCCTAGGCACACCGAAACGACTAACCCTAATTCTTA
TCCTTTACTTCAGGGCTAGCAACTTAAAAAAAAAAATCAAAATGAGTAACTTGCTCACGGTACACCAAAA
TTTGCCGGCCCTGCCTGTGGACGCCACGTCCGACGAGGTCCGAAAGAATCTGATGGACATGTTCCGTGAC
AGGCAGGCCTTTAGCGAGCACACCTGGAAGATGCTGCTCTCGGTGTGCAGGTCCTGGGCCGCTTGGTGCA
AGCTGAACAACCGAAAGTGGTTTCCCGCGGAGCCCGAGGACGTCCGCGATTATCTGCTGTACCTGCAGGC
TCGCGGACTGGCCGTCAAAACAATACAGCAACATTTGGGTCAGCTGAACATGCTCCACAGGCGCAGCGGA
CTGCCCCGGCCATCCGATTGCCTGGATCTGAAGACCCAGGTGCAGACCCCCCAGGGCATGAAGGAGATCA
GCAACATCCAGGTGGGCGATCTGGTGCTGAGCAACACCGGCTACAACGAGGTGCTGAACGTGTTCCCCAA
GAGCAAGAAGAAGAGCTACAAGATCACCCTGGAGGATGGCAAGGAGATCATCTGCAGCGAGGAGCACCTG
TTCCCCACCCAGACCGGCGAGATGAACATCAGCGGCGGCCTGAAGGAGGGCATGTGCCTGTACGTGAAGG
AGTAAACCGGTGTTTAAACAATCAACCTCTGGATTACAAAATTTGTGAAAGATTGACTGGTATTCTTAAC
TATGTTGCTCCTTTTACGCTATGTGGATACGCTGCTTTAATGCCTTTGTATCATGCTATTGCTTCCCGTA
TGGCTTTCATTTTCTCCTCCTTGTATAAATCCTGGTTGCTGTCTCTTTATGAGGAGTTGTGGCCCGTTGT
CAGGCAACGTGGCGTGGTGTGCACTGTGTTTGCTGACGCAACCCCCACTGGTTGGGGCATTGCCACCACC
TGTCAGCTCCTTTCCGGGACTTTCGCTTTCCCCCTCCCTATTGCCACGGCGGAACTCATCGCCGCCTGCC
TTGCCCGCTGCTGGACAGGGGCTCGGCTGTTGGGCACTGACAATTCCGTGGTGTTGTCGGGGAAATCATC
GTCCTTTCCTTGGCTGCTCGCCTGTGTTGCCACCTGGATTCTGCGCGGGACGTCCTTCTGCTACGTCCCT
TCGGCCCTCAATCCAGCGGACCTTCCTTCCCGCGGCCTGCTGCCGGCTCTGCGGCCTCTTCCGCGTCTTC
GCCTTCGCCCTCAGACGAGTCGGATCTCCCTTTGGGCCGCCTCCCCGCCTGAAGCTTATCGATACCGTCG
ACTAAAGCCAAATAGAAAATTATTCAGTTCCTGGCTTAAGTTTTTAAAAGTGATATTATTTATTTGGTTG
TAACCAACCAAAAGAATGTAAATAACTAATACATAATTATGTTAGTTTTAAGTTAGCAACAAATTGATTT
TAGCTATATTAGCTACTTGGTTAATAAATAGAATATATTTATTTAAAGATAATTGCGTTTTTATTGTCAG
GGAGTGAGTTTGCTTAAAAACTCGTTTAGATCCACTAGTTCTAGAGCGGCCGCTGGCCACGGGTGCGCAT
GATCGTGCTCCTGTCGTTGAGGACCCGGCTAGGCTGGCGGGGTTGCCTTACTGGTTAGCAGAATGAATCA
CCGATACGCGAGCGAACGTGAAGCGACTGCTGCTGCAAAACGTCTGCGACCTGAGCAACAACATGAATGG
TCTTCGGTTTCCGTGTTTCGTAAAGTCTGGAAACGCGGAAGTCAGCGCCCTGCACCATTATGTTCCGGAG
GCGCGCCCTAGTTCCAGTGAAATCCAAGCATTTTCTAAATTAAATGTATTCTTATTATTATAGTTGTTAT
TTTTGATATATATAAACAACACTATTATGCCCACCATTTTTTTGAGATGCATCTACACAAGGAACAAACA
CTGGATGTCACTTTCAGTTCAAATTGTAACGCTAATCACTCCGAACAGGTCACAAAAAATTACCTTAAAA
AGTCATAATATTAAATTAGAATAAATATAGCTGTGAGGGAAATATATACAAATATATTGGAGCAAATAAA
TTGTACATACAAATATTTATTACTAATTTCTATTGAGACGAAATGAACCACTCGGAACCATTTGAGCGAA
CCGAATCGCGCGGAACTAACGACAGTCGCTCCAAGGTCGTCGAACAAAAGGTGAATGTGTTGCGGAGAGC
GGGTGGGAGACAGCGAAAGAGCAACTACGAAACGTGGTGTGGTGGAGGTGAATTATGAAGAGGGCGCGCG
ATTTGAAAAGTATGTATATAAAAAATATATCCCGGTGTTTTATGTAGCGATAAACGAGTTTTTGATGTAA
GGTATGCAGGTGTGTAAGTCTTTTGGTTAGAAGACAAATCCAAAGTCTACTTGTGGGGATGTTCGAAGGG
GAAATACTTGTATTCTATAGGTCATATCTTGTTTTTATTGGCACAAATATAATTACATTAGCTTTTTGAG
GGGGCAATAAACAGTAAACACGATGGTAATAATGGTAAAAAAAAAAAACAAGCAGTTATTTCGGATATAT
GTCGGCTACTCCTTGCGTCGGGCCCGAAGTCTTAGAGCCAGATATGCGAGCACCCGGAAGCTCACGATGA
GAATGGCCAGACCCACGTAGTCCAGCGGCAGATCGGCGGCGGAGAAGTTAAGCGTCTCCAGGATGACCTT
GCCCGAACTGGGGCACGTGGTGTTCGACGATGTGCAGCTAATTTCGCCCGGCTCCACGTCCGCCCATTGG
TTAATCAGCAGACCCTCGTTGGCGTAACGGAACCATGAGAGGTACGACAACCATTTGAGGTATACTGGCA
CCGAGCCCGAGTTCAAGAAGAAGCCGCCAAAGAGCAGGAATGGTATGATAACCGGCGGACCCACAGACAG
CGCCATCGAGGTCGAGGAGCTGGCGCAGGATATTAGATATCCGAAGGACGTTGACACATTGGCCACCAGA
GTGACCAGCGCCAGGCAGTTGAAGAAGTGCAGCACTCCGGCCCGCAGTCCGATCATCGGATAGGCAATCG
CCGTGAAGACCAGTGGCACTGTGAGAAAAAGCGGCAATTCGGCAATCGTTTTGCCCAGAAAGTATGTGTC
ACAGCGATAAAGTCGACTTCGGGCCTCCCTCATAAAAACTGGCAGCTCTGAGGTGAACACCTAAATCGAA
TCGATTCATTAGAAAGTTAGTAAATTATTGAAATGCAAATGTATTCTAAACATGACTTACATTTATCGTG
GCAAAGACGTTTTGAAAGGTCATGTTGGTCAGGAAGAGGAAGATGGCTCCGTTGATATTCATCACACCCA
CTTGCGTGAGTTGTTGGCCCAAAAAGATGAGGCCAATCAAGATGGCAACCATCTGCAAATTAAAATGTTA
CTCGCATCTCATTAATATTCGCGAGTTAAATGAAATTTATTTATCTTCTGCAAAACTATAAACTATACAT
CTCATTGAAAAAAACTAAGAAGGGTGTGGAATCAGGCAATTCTATCTAAAATCTAGCGAATTTGTTTCCA
AGAATTGTAAGCGTTATATCATTTGTTTCCACTGGAACCACTCACCGTTGTCTGAATAAGTCGCACTTTT
ACGAGGAGTGGTTCCTTGAGCACCGACAGCCAGGATCGCCACAGGACCGCCCGGAACTGCATGAACCAGG
TGGCCTTGTAGGTGTACCCATTCTCCGGCTGCTCCAGTGGCTTCTCCAGATTTTTGGTGGCCAACAACTG
CTCCATATCCCGGGCTACTTTGCTAATGGCAAAATTGTCGCATATCTTGGCGATCCGATCACGGGACTCG
ATCTCCCGTCCGGGCACAACGGCCAACACCTGTACGTAAAAGTCCGCCGGATTGTAGTTGGTAGGACACT
GGGCACCCACGCTGGATAGGAGTTGAGATGTTATGTAATACTAGATACCCTTAATAAACACATCGAACTC
ACTAGGAAAAGAAGTCGACGGCTTCGCTGGGAGTGCCCAAGAAAGCTACCCTGCCCTCGGCCATCAGAAG
GATCTTGTCAAAGAGCTCAAACAGCTCGGAAGACGGCTGATGAATGGTCAGGATGACGGTCTTGCCCTTC
TGCGACAGCTTCTTCAGCACCTGGACGACGCTGTGGGCGGTAAAGGAGTCCAGTCCGGAGGTGGGCTCAT
CGCAGATCAGAAGCGGCGGATCGGTTAGAGCCTCGGAGGCGAATGCCAGACGCTTCCTTTCTCCGCCGGA
CAGACCTTTCACCCTGCCGGGCACACCGATGATCGTGTGCTGACATTTGCTGAGCGAAAGCTCCTGGATC
ACCTGATCCACGCGGGCCACTCGCTGCCGATAGGTCAGATGTCGTGGCATCCGCACCATGGCTTGGAAAA
TCAGGTGTTCCCTGGCCGTTAGGGAGCCGATAAAGAGGTCATCCTGCTGGACATAGGCGCACCTGGCCTG
CATCTCCTTGGCGTCCACAGGTTGGCCATTGAGCAGTCGCATCCCGGATGGCGATACTTGGATGCCCTGC
GGCGATCGAAAGGCAAGGGCATTCAGCAGGGTCGTCTTTCCGGCACCGGAACTGCCCATCACGGCCAAAA
GTTCGCCCGGATAGGCCACGCCGCAAACTGAGTTTCAAATTGGTAATTGGACCCTTTATTAAGATTTCAC
ACAGATCAGCCGACTGCGAATAGAAACTCACCGTTCTTGAGCAAATGTTTCCTGGGCGCCGGTATGTGTC
GCTCGTTGCAGAATAGTCCGCGTGTCCGGTTGACCAGCTGCCGCCATCCGGAGCCCGGCTGATTGACCGC
CCCAAAGATGTCCATATTGTGCCAGGCATAGGTGAGGTTCTCGGCTAGTTGGCCGCTCCCTGAACCGGAG
TCCTCCGGCGGACTGGGTGGCCGGAGCGTGCCGTAGTTTTTGGCCTGCCCGAAGCCCTGGTTAATGCAGC
TCTGCGAAGCCGCTCCGCTGTCACCCTGCAATGATAGGGGATCTCAAATATCAACTACTAGCGTTATGCT
CATCTAACCCCGAACAAAAAGTACCCCGAAGTATCCTACGAAGTAGGTTTATACTTTTATTTATTTTTTG
TGCATCTAGGATCAGCTTAAAATATCTGGTTGTTATATTTTTTGTAAAAAAGAATATAGTCGAAAATGAA
TGCCTTTAGATGTCTTGATCATGATATGATCTCAAAAATTGTCTTATATAGCGAGAACAGCTACCAGAAT
AATCTGTTTCGTGTCACTATTTGTTTGTGCAATTGCGGTTTGGGATTTTTGTGGGTCGCAGTTCTCACGC
CGCATACAATTTGATGTTGCAATCGCAGTTCCTATAGATCAAGTGAACTTAAGATGTATGCACATGTACT
ACTCACATTGTTCAGATGCTCGGCAGATGGGTGTTTGCTGCCTCCGCGAATTAATAGCTCCTGATCCTCT
TGGCCCATTGCCGGGATTTTTCACACTTTCCCCTGCTTACCCACCCAAAACCAATCACCACCCCAATCAC
TCAAAAAACAAACAAAAATAAGAAGCGAGAGGAGTTTTGGCACAGCACTTTGTGTTTAATTGATGGCGTA
AACCGCTTGGAGCTTCGTCACGAAACCGCTGACAAAATGCAACTGAAGGCGGACATTGACGCTACGTAAC
GCTACAAACGGTGGCGAAAGAGATAGCGGACGCAGCGGCGAAAGAGACGGCGATATTTCTGTGGACAGAG
AAGGAGGCAAACAGCGCTGACTTTGAGTGGAATGTCATTTTGAGTGAGAGGTAATCGAAAGAACCTGGTA
CATCAAATACCCTTGGATCGAAGTAAATTTAAAACTGATCAGATAAGTTCAATGATATCCAGTGCAGTAA
AAAAAAAAAATGTTTTTTTTATCTACTTTCCGCAAAAATGGGTTTTATTAACTTACATACATACTAGGCG
CGCCCATATGTTCGGCTTGTCGACATGCCCGCCGTGACCGTCGAGAACCCGCTGACGCTGCCCCGCGTAT
CCGCACCCGCCGACGCCGTCGCACGTCCCGTGCTCACCGTGACCACCGCGCCCAGCGGTTTCGAGGGCGA
GGGCTTCCCGGTGCGCCGCGCGTTCGCCGGGATCAACTACCGCCACCTCGACCCGTTCATCATGATGGAC
CAGATGGGTGAGGTGGAGTACGCGCCCGGGGAGCCCAAGGGCACGCCCTGGCACCCGCACCGCGGCTTCG
AGACCGTGACCTACATCGTCGACGGTAACATGTGAGCAAAAGGCCAGCAAAAGGCCAGGAACCGTAAAAA
GGCCGCGTTGCTGGCGTTTTTCCATAGGCTCCGCCCCCCTGACGAGCATCACAAAAATCGACGCTCAAGT
CAGAGGTGGCGAAACCCGACAGGACTATAAAGATACCAGGCGTTTCCCCCTGGAAGCTCCCTCGTGCGCT
CTCCTGTTCCGACCCTGCCGCTTACCGGATACCTGTCCGCCTTTCTCCCTTCGGGAAGCGTGGCGCTTTC
TCATAGCTCACGCTGTAGGTATCTCAGTTCGGTGTAGGTCGTTCGCTCCAAGCTGGGCTGTGTGCACGAA
CCCCCCGTTCAGCCCGACCGCTGCGCCTTATCCGGTAACTATCGTCTTGAGTCCAACCCGGTAAGACACG
ACTTATCGCCACTGGCAGCAGCCACTGGTAACAGGATTAGCAGAGCGAGGTATGTAGGCGGTGCTACAGA
GTTCTTGAAGTGGTGGCCTAACTACGGCTACACTAGAAGAACAGTATTTGGTATCTGCGCTCTGCTGAAG
CCAGTTACCTTCGGAAAAAGAGTTGGTAGCTCTTGATCCGGCAAACAAACCACCGCTGGTAGCGGTGGTT
TTTTTGTTTGCAAGCAGCAGATTACGCGCAGAAAAAAAGGATCTCAAGAAGATCCTTTGATCTTTTCTAC
GGGGTCTGACGCTCAGTGGAACGAAAACTCACGTTAAGGGATTTTGGTCATGAGATTATCAAAAAGGATC
TTCACCTAGATCCTTTTAAATTAAAAATGAAGTTTTAAATCAATCTAAAGTATATATGAGTAAACTTGGT
CTGACAGTTACCAATGCTTAATCAGTGAGGCACCTATCTCAGCGATCTGTCTATTTCGTTCATCCATAGT
TGCCTGACTCCCCGTCGTGTAGATAACTACGATACGGGAGGGCTTACCATCTGGCCCCAGTGCTGCAATG
ATACCGCGAGACCCACGCTCACCGGCTCCAGATTTATCAGCAATAAACCAGCCAGCCGGAAGGGCCGAGC
GCAGAAGTGGTCCTGCAACTTTATCCGCCTCCATCCAGTCTATTAATTGTTGCCGGGAAGCTAGAGTAAG
TAGTTCGCCAGTTAATAGTTTGCGCAACGTTGTTGCCATTGCTACAGGCATCGTGGTGTCACGCTCGTCG
TTTGGTATGGCTTCATTCAGCTCCGGTTCCCAACGATCAAGGCGAGTTACATGATCCCCCATGTTGTGCA
AAAAAGCGGTTAGCTCCTTCGGTCCTCCGATCGTTGTCAGAAGTAAGTTGGCCGCAGTGTTATCACTCAT
GGTTATGGCAGCACTGCATAATTCTCTTACTGTCATGCCATCCGTAAGATGCTTTTCTGTGACTGGTGAG
TACTCAACCAAGTCATTCTGAGAATAGTGTATGCGGCGACCGAGTTGCTCTTGCCCGGCGTCAATACGGG
ATAATACCGCGCCACATAGCAGAACTTTAAAAGTGCTCATCATTGGAAAACGTTCTTCGGGGCGAAAACT
CTCAAGGATCTTACCGCTGTTGAGATCCAGTTCGATGTAACCCACTCGTGCACCCAACTGATCTTCAGCA
TCTTTTACTTTCACCAGCGTTTCTGGGTGAGCAAAAACAGGAAGGCAAAATGCCGCAAAAAAGGGAATAA
GGGCGACACGGAAATGTTGAATACTCATACTCTTCCTTTTTCAATATTATTGAAGCATTTATCAGGGTTA
TTGTCTCATGAGCGGATACATATTTGAATGTATTTAGAAAAATAAACAAATAGGGGTTCCGCGCACATTT
CCCCGAAAAGTGCCACCTGAG
Features (pLannotate 1.2.2; 18 found; start..end, strand, type, name):
     85..209     +  protein_bind   attR1: mutant version of attR; recombination site for the Gateway® LR reaction LR Clonase™
    234..264     +  promoter       lac UV5 promoter: E. coli lac promoter with an "up" mutation
    288..317     +  promoter       cat promoter (fragment): promoter of the E. coli cat gene encoding chloramphenicol acetyltransferase
    318..977     +  CDS            CmR: chloramphenicol acetyltransferase; cat; confers resistance to chloramphenicol
   1156..1314    +  CDS            ccdA (fragment): CCDA_ECO57 - Also known as H, letA. Experimental evidence at protein level: Swiss-Prot protein existence level 1. Antitoxin component of a type II toxin-antitoxin (TA) system which inhibits the post-segregational killing (PSK) of plasmid-free cells, also referred to as a plasmid addiction system. Binds to and blocks the activity of CcdB; will also remove bound CcdB protein from the CcdB-GyrA complex by forming a CcdA-CcdB complex, a process termed rejuvenation. Functions as a transcriptional corepressor for the ccdAB operon, repression also requires CcdB (By similarity). From Escherichia coli
   1319..1621    +  CDS            ccdB: CCDB_ECOLI - Also known as G, letB, letD. Experimental evidence at protein level: Swiss-Prot protein existence level 1. Toxic component of a type II toxin-antitoxin (TA) system, functioning in plasmid maintainence. Responsible for the post- segregational killing (PSK) of plasmid-free cells, also referred to as a plasmid addiction system. Half-life of over 2 hours. Cell killing by CcdB is accompanied by filamentation, defects in chromosome and plasmid segregation, defects in cell division, formation of anucleate cells, decreased DNA synthesis and plasmid loss. Interferes with the activity of DN
   1665..1789    -  protein_bind   attR2: mutant version of attR; recombination site for the Gateway® LR reaction LR Clonase™
   1977..2043    +  intron         Mhc intron: modified Drosophila myosin heavy chain intron 16 (Pfeiffer et al., 2010)
   2072..2398    +  CDS            cre (fragment): RECR_BPP1 - Experimental evidence at protein level: Swiss-Prot protein existence level 1. Catalyzes site-specific recombination between two 34-base- pair LOXP sites. Its role is to maintain the phage genome as a monomeric unit-copy plasmid in the lysogenic state. From Escherichia phage P1 (Bacteriophage P1).
   2680..3268    +  misc_feature   WPRE: woodchuck hepatitis virus posttranscriptional regulatory element
   3272..3292    +  misc_feature   MCS (fragment): pBluescript multiple cloning site
   3529..3553    -  misc_feature   MCS (fragment): pBluescript multiple cloning site
   3628..3783    -  CDS            YPB1_ECOLX (fragment): Protein predicted: Swiss-Prot protein existence level 4. From Escherichia coli.
   4556..7428    -  CDS            mini-white: Drosophila white gene eye color pigment; white; This is a modified version of the white gene lacking part of the first intron.
   8123..8192    -  protein_bind   attB: attB site for the φC31 integrase (Groth et al., 2000) phage φC31 integrase
   8279..8867    -  rep_origin     ori: high-copy-number ColE1/pMB1/pBR322/pUC origin of replication
   9038..9898    -  CDS            AmpR: β-lactamase; bla; confers resistance to ampicillin, carbenicillin, and related antibiotics
   9899..10003   -  promoter       AmpR promoter: bla
