>Addgene plasmid #162475 | HJP-194-IVS-Syn21-CreA-gp41-1N-WPREUw | addgene full sequence | sequence record 320105 | Addgene NGS Result
CATAGTGACTGGATATGTTGTGTTTTACAGTATTATGTAGTCTGTTTTTTATGCAAAATCTAATTTAATA
TATTGATATTTATATCATTTTACGTTTCTCGTTCAGCTTTTTTGTACAAACTTGTGATAAACGAATTCTT
GAAGACGAAAGGGCCTCGTGATACGCCTATTTTTATAGGTTAATGTCATGATAATAATGGTTTCTTAGAC
TCAGGTGGCACTTTTCGGGGAAATGTGCGCGGAACCCCTATTTGTTTATTTTTCTAAATACATTCAAATA
TGTATCCGCTCATGAGACAATAACCCTGATAAATGCTTCAATAATATTGAAAAAGGAAGAGTATGAGTAT
TCAACATTTCCGTGTCGCCCTTATTCCCTTTTTTGCGGCATTTTGCCTTCCTGTTTTTGCTCACCCAGAA
ACGCTGGTGAAAGTAAAAGATGCTGAAGATCAGTTGGGTGCACGAGTGGGTTACATCGAACTGGATCTCA
ACAGCGGTAAGATCCTTGAGAGTTTTCGCCCCGAAGAACGTTTTCCAATGATGAGCACTTTTAAAGTTCT
GCTATGTGGCGCGGTATTATCCCGTATTGACGCCGGGCAAGAGCAACTCGGTCGCCGCATACACTATTCT
CAGAATGACTTGGTTGAGTACTCACCAGTCACAGAAAAGCATCTTACGGATGGCATGACAGTAAGAGAAT
TATGCAGTGCTGCCATAACCATGAGTGATAACACTGCGGCCAACTTACTTCTGACAACGATCGGAGGACC
GAAGGAGCTAACCGCTTTTTTGCACAACATGGGGGATCATGTAACTCGCCTTGATCGTTGGGAACCGGAG
CTGAATGAAGCCATACCAAACGACGAGCGTGACACCACGATGCCTGTAGCAATGGCAACAACGTTGCGCA
AACTATTAACTGGCGAACTACTTACTCTAGCTTCCCGGCAACAATTAATAGACTGGATGGAGGCGGATAA
AGTTGCAGGACCACTTCTGCGCTCGGCCCTTCCGGCTGGCTGGTTTATTGCTGATAAATCTGGAGCCGGT
GAGCGTGGGTCTCGCGGTATCATTGCAGCACTGGGGCCAGATGGTAAGCCCTCCCGTATCGTAGTTATCT
ACACGACGGGGAGTCAGGCAACTATGGATGAACGAAATAGACAGATCGCTGAGATAGGTGCCTCACTGAT
TAAGCATTGGTAACTGTCAGACCAAGTTTACTCATATATACTTTAGATTGATTTAAAACTTCATTTTTAA
TTTAAAAGGATCTAGGTGAAGATCCTTTTTGATAATCTCATGACCAAAATCCCTTAACGTGAGTTTTCGT
TCCACTGAGCGTCAGACCCCGTAGAAAAGATCAAAGGATCTTCTTGAGATCCTTTTTTTCTGCGCGTAAT
CTGCTGCTTGCAAACAAAAAAACCACCGCTACCAGCGGTGGTTTGTTTGCCGGATCAAGAGCTACCAACT
CTTTTTCCGAAGGTAACTGGCTTCAGCAGAGCGCAGATACCAAATACTGTTCTTCTAGTGTAGCCGTAGT
TAGGCCACCACTTCAAGAACTCTGTAGCACCGCCTACATACCTCGCTCTGCTAATCCTGTTACCAGTGGC
TGCTGCCAGTGGCGATAAGTCGTGTCTTACCGGGTTGGACTCAAGACGATAGTTACCGGATAAGGCGCAG
CGGTCGGGCTGAACGGGGGGTTCGTGCACACAGCCCAGCTTGGAGCGAACGACCTACACCGAACTGAGAT
ACCTACAGCGTGAGCTATGAGAAAGCGCCACGCTTCCCGAAGGGAGAAAGGCGGACAGGTATCCGGTAAG
CGGCAGGGTCGGAACAGGAGAGCGCACGAGGGAGCTTCCAGGGGGAAACGCCTGGTATCTTTATAGTCCT
GTCGGGTTTCGCCACCTCTGACTTGAGCGTCGATTTTTGTGATGCTCGTCAGGGGGGCGGAGCCTATGGA
AAAACGCCAGCAACGCGGCCTTTTTACGGTTCCTGGCCTTTTGCTGGCCTTTTGCTCACATGTTACCGTC
GACGATGTAGGTCACGGTCTCGAAGCCGCGGTGCGGGTGCCAGGGCGTGCCCTTGGGCTCCCCGGGCGCG
TACTCCACCTCACCCATCTGGTCCATCATGATGAACGGGTCGAGGTGGCGGTAGTTGATCCCGGCGAACG
CGCGGCGCACCGGGAAGCCCTCGCCCTCGAAACCGCTGGGCGCGGTGGTCACGGTGAGCACGGGACGTGC
GACGGCGTCGGCGGGTGCGGATACGCGGGGCAGCGTCAGCGGGTTCTCGACGGTCACGGCGGGCATGTCG
ACAAGCCGAACATATGGGCGCGCCTAGTATGTATGTAAGTTAATAAAACCCATTTTTGCGGAAAGTAGAT
AAAAAAAACATTTTTTTTTTTTACTGCACTGGATATCATTGAACTTATCTGATCAGTTTTAAATTTACTT
CGATCCAAGGGTATTTGATGTACCAGGTTCTTTCGATTACCTCTCACTCAAAATGACATTCCACTCAAAG
TCAGCGCTGTTTGCCTCCTTCTCTGTCCACAGAAATATCGCCGTCTCTTTCGCCGCTGCGTCCGCTATCT
CTTTCGCCACCGTTTGTAGCGTTACGTAGCGTCAATGTCCGCCTTCAGTTGCATTTTGTCAGCGGTTTCG
TGACGAAGCTCCAAGCGGTTTACGCCATCAATTAAACACAAAGTGCTGTGCCAAAACTCCTCTCGCTTCT
TATTTTTGTTTGTTTTTTGAGTGATTGGGGTGGTGATTGGTTTTGGGTGGGTAAGCAGGGGAAAGTGTGA
AAAATCCCGGCAATGGGCCAAGAGGATCAGGAGCTATTAATTCGCGGAGGCAGCAAACACCCATCTGCCG
AGCATCTGAACAATGTGAGTAGTACATGTGCATACATCTTAAGTTCACTTGATCTATAGGAACTGCGATT
GCAACATCAAATTGTCTGCGGCGTGAGAACTGCGACCCACAAAAATCCCAAACCGCAATTGCACAAACAA
ATAGTGACACGAAACAGATTATTCTGGTAGCTGTTCTCGCTATATAAGACAATTTTTGAGATCATATCAT
GATCAAGACATCTAAAGGCATTCATTTTCGACTATATTCTTTTTTACAAAAAATATAACAACCAGATATT
TTAAGCTGATCCTAGATGCACAAAAAATAAATAAAAGTATAAACCTACTTCGTAGGATACTTCGGGGTAC
TTTTTGTTCGGGGTTAGATGAGCATAACGCTTGTAGTTGATATTTGAGATCCCCTATCATTGCAGGGTGA
CAGCGGAGCGGCTTCGCAGAGCTGCATTAACCAGGGCTTCGGGCAGGCCAAAAACTACGGCACGCTCCGG
CCACCCAGTCCGCCGGAGGACTCCGGTTCAGGGAGCGGCCAACTAGCCGAGAACCTCACCTATGCCTGGC
ACAATATGGACATCTTTGGGGCGGTCAATCAGCCGGGCTCCGGATGGCGGCAGCTGGTCAACCGGACACG
CGGACTATTCTGCAACGAGCGACACATACCGGCGCCCAGGAAACATTTGCTCAAGAACGGTGAGTTTCTA
TTCGCAGTCGGCTGATCTGTGTGAAATCTTAATAAAGGGTCCAATTACCAATTTGAAACTCAGTTTGCGG
CGTGGCCTATCCGGGCGAACTTTTGGCCGTGATGGGCAGTTCCGGTGCCGGAAAGACGACCCTGCTGAAT
GCCCTTGCCTTTCGATCGCCGCAGGGCATCCAAGTATCGCCATCCGGGATGCGACTGCTCAATGGCCAAC
CTGTGGACGCCAAGGAGATGCAGGCCAGGTGCGCCTATGTCCAGCAGGATGACCTCTTTATCGGCTCCCT
AACGGCCAGGGAACACCTGATTTTCCAAGCCATGGTGCGGATGCCACGACATCTGACCTATCGGCAGCGA
GTGGCCCGCGTGGATCAGGTGATCCAGGAGCTTTCGCTCAGCAAATGTCAGCACACGATCATCGGTGTGC
CCGGCAGGGTGAAAGGTCTGTCCGGCGGAGAAAGGAAGCGTCTGGCATTCGCCTCCGAGGCTCTAACCGA
TCCGCCGCTTCTGATCTGCGATGAGCCCACCTCCGGACTGGACTCCTTTACCGCCCACAGCGTCGTCCAG
GTGCTGAAGAAGCTGTCGCAGAAGGGCAAGACCGTCATCCTGACCATTCATCAGCCGTCTTCCGAGCTGT
TTGAGCTCTTTGACAAGATCCTTCTGATGGCCGAGGGCAGGGTAGCTTTCTTGGGCACTCCCAGCGAAGC
CGTCGACTTCTTTTCCTAGTGAGTTCGATGTGTTTATTAAGGGTATCTAGTATTACATAACATCTCAACT
CCTATCCAGCGTGGGTGCCCAGTGTCCTACCAACTACAATCCGGCGGACTTTTACGTACAGGTGTTGGCC
GTTGTGCCCGGACGGGAGATCGAGTCCCGTGATCGGATCGCCAAGATATGCGACAATTTTGCCATTAGCA
AAGTAGCCCGGGATATGGAGCAGTTGTTGGCCACCAAAAATCTGGAGAAGCCACTGGAGCAGCCGGAGAA
TGGGTACACCTACAAGGCCACCTGGTTCATGCAGTTCCGGGCGGTCCTGTGGCGATCCTGGCTGTCGGTG
CTCAAGGAACCACTCCTCGTAAAAGTGCGACTTATTCAGACAACGGTGAGTGGTTCCAGTGGAAACAAAT
GATATAACGCTTACAATTCTTGGAAACAAATTCGCTAGATTTTAGATAGAATTGCCTGATTCCACACCCT
TCTTAGTTTTTTTCAATGAGATGTATAGTTTATAGTTTTGCAGAAGATAAATAAATTTCATTTAACTCGC
GAATATTAATGAGATGCGAGTAACATTTTAATTTGCAGATGGTTGCCATCTTGATTGGCCTCATCTTTTT
GGGCCAACAACTCACGCAAGTGGGTGTGATGAATATCAACGGAGCCATCTTCCTCTTCCTGACCAACATG
ACCTTTCAAAACGTCTTTGCCACGATAAATGTAAGTCATGTTTAGAATACATTTGCATTTCAATAATTTA
CTAACTTTCTAATGAATCGATTCGATTTAGGTGTTCACCTCAGAGCTGCCAGTTTTTATGAGGGAGGCCC
GAAGTCGACTTTATCGCTGTGACACATACTTTCTGGGCAAAACGATTGCCGAATTGCCGCTTTTTCTCAC
AGTGCCACTGGTCTTCACGGCGATTGCCTATCCGATGATCGGACTGCGGGCCGGAGTGCTGCACTTCTTC
AACTGCCTGGCGCTGGTCACTCTGGTGGCCAATGTGTCAACGTCCTTCGGATATCTAATATCCTGCGCCA
GCTCCTCGACCTCGATGGCGCTGTCTGTGGGTCCGCCGGTTATCATACCATTCCTGCTCTTTGGCGGCTT
CTTCTTGAACTCGGGCTCGGTGCCAGTATACCTCAAATGGTTGTCGTACCTCTCATGGTTCCGTTACGCC
AACGAGGGTCTGCTGATTAACCAATGGGCGGACGTGGAGCCGGGCGAAATTAGCTGCACATCGTCGAACA
CCACGTGCCCCAGTTCGGGCAAGGTCATCCTGGAGACGCTTAACTTCTCCGCCGCCGATCTGCCGCTGGA
CTACGTGGGTCTGGCCATTCTCATCGTGAGCTTCCGGGTGCTCGCATATCTGGCTCTAAGACTTCGGGCC
CGACGCAAGGAGTAGCCGACATATATCCGAAATAACTGCTTGTTTTTTTTTTTTACCATTATTACCATCG
TGTTTACTGTTTATTGCCCCCTCAAAAAGCTAATGTAATTATATTTGTGCCAATAAAAACAAGATATGAC
CTATAGAATACAAGTATTTCCCCTTCGAACATCCCCACAAGTAGACTTTGGATTTGTCTTCTAACCAAAA
GACTTACACACCTGCATACCTTACATCAAAAACTCGTTTATCGCTACATAAAACACCGGGATATATTTTT
TATATACATACTTTTCAAATCGCGCGCCCTCTTCATAATTCACCTCCACCACACCACGTTTCGTAGTTGC
TCTTTCGCTGTCTCCCACCCGCTCTCCGCAACACATTCACCTTTTGTTCGACGACCTTGGAGCGACTGTC
GTTAGTTCCGCGCGATTCGGTTCGCTCAAATGGTTCCGAGTGGTTCATTTCGTCTCAATAGAAATTAGTA
ATAAATATTTGTATGTACAATTTATTTGCTCCAATATATTTGTATATATTTCCCTCACAGCTATATTTAT
TCTAATTTAATATTATGACTTTTTAAGGTAATTTTTTGTGACCTGTTCGGAGTGATTAGCGTTACAATTT
GAACTGAAAGTGACATCCAGTGTTTGTTCCTTGTGTAGATGCATCTCAAAAAAATGGTGGGCATAATAGT
GTTGTTTATATATATCAAAAATAACAACTATAATAATAAGAATACATTTAATTTAGAAAATGCTTGGATT
TCACTGGAACTAGGGCGCGCCTCCGGAACATAATGGTGCAGGGCGCTGACTTCCGCGTTTCCAGACTTTA
CGAAACACGGAAACCGAAGACCATTCATGTTGTTGCTCAGGTCGCAGACGTTTTGCAGCAGCAGTCGCTT
CACGTTCGCTCGCGTATCGGTGATTCATTCTGCTAACCAGTAAGGCAACCCCGCCAGCCTAGCCGGGTCC
TCAACGACAGGAGCACGATCATGCGCACCCGTGGCCAGCGGCCGCTCTAGAACTAGTGGATCTAAACGAG
TTTTTAAGCAAACTCACTCCCTGACAATAAAAACGCAATTATCTTTAAATAAATATATTCTATTTATTAA
CCAAGTAGCTAATATAGCTAAAATCAATTTGTTGCTAACTTAAAACTAACATAATTATGTATTAGTTATT
TACATTCTTTTGGTTGGTTACAACCAAATAAATAATATCACTTTTAAAAACTTAAGCCAGGAACTGAATA
ATTTTCTATTTGGCTTTAGTCGACGGTATCGATAAGCTTCAGGCGGGGAGGCGGCCCAAAGGGAGATCCG
ACTCGTCTGAGGGCGAAGGCGAAGACGCGGAAGAGGCCGCAGAGCCGGCAGCAGGCCGCGGGAAGGAAGG
TCCGCTGGATTGAGGGCCGAAGGGACGTAGCAGAAGGACGTCCCGCGCAGAATCCAGGTGGCAACACAGG
CGAGCAGCCAAGGAAAGGACGATGATTTCCCCGACAACACCACGGAATTGTCAGTGCCCAACAGCCGAGC
CCCTGTCCAGCAGCGGGCAAGGCAGGCGGCGATGAGTTCCGCCGTGGCAATAGGGAGGGGGAAAGCGAAA
GTCCCGGAAAGGAGCTGACAGGTGGTGGCAATGCCCCAACCAGTGGGGGTTGCGTCAGCAAACACAGTGC
ACACCACGCCACGTTGCCTGACAACGGGCCACAACTCCTCATAAAGAGACAGCAACCAGGATTTATACAA
GGAGGAGAAAATGAAAGCCATACGGGAAGCAATAGCATGATACAAAGGCATTAAAGCAGCGTATCCACAT
AGCGTAAAAGGAGCAACATAGTTAAGAATACCAGTCAATCTTTCACAAATTTTGTAATCCAGAGGTTGAT
TGTTTAAACACCGGTTTACTCCTTCACGTACAGGCACATGCCCTCCTTCAGGCCGCCGCTGATGTTCATC
TCGCCGGTCTGGGTGGGGAACAGGTGCTCCTCGCTGCAGATGATCTCCTTGCCATCCTCCAGGGTGATCT
TGTAGCTCTTCTTCTTGCTCTTGGGGAACACGTTCAGCACCTCGTTGTAGCCGGTGTTGCTCAGCACCAG
ATCGCCCACCTGGATGTTGCTGATCTCCTTCATGCCCTGGGGGGTCTGCACCTGGGTCTTCAGATCCAGG
CAATCGGATGGCCGGGGCAGTCCGCTGCGCCTGTGGAGCATGTTCAGCTGACCCAAATGTTGCTGTATTG
TTTTGACGGCCAGTCCGCGAGCCTGCAGGTACAGCAGATAATCGCGGACGTCCTCGGGCTCCGCGGGAAA
CCACTTTCGGTTGTTCAGCTTGCACCAAGCGGCCCAGGACCTGCACACCGAGAGCAGCATCTTCCAGGTG
TGCTCGCTAAAGGCCTGCCTGTCACGGAACATGTCCATCAGATTCTTTCGGACCTCGTCGGACGTGGCGT
CCACAGGCAGGGCCGGCAAATTTTGGTGTACCGTGAGCAAGTTACTCATTTTGATTTTTTTTTTTAAGTT
GCTAGCCCTGAAGTAAAGGATAAGAATTAGGGTTAGTCGTTTCGGTGTGCCTAGGCATCAGTGGTTGAAC
CTACCTTTTTCTAGCGGTACCGTTTGGTATGCGTCTTGTGATTCAAAGTTGGCTTATTCAAAGGATATTA
ACGAAGGCAGCGGCACGTCTGCTCGGCTCGAACATTCATTCACAACTGATGCTCTCAGCCACCCCGCGCC
CTTTTATACCGCTGCGCTCGATCCCCGGGCGAGCTCGGCCGGCCGTTTATCACCACTTTGTACAAGAAAG
CTGAACGAGAAACGTAAAATGATATAAATATCAATATATTAAATTAGATTTTGCATAAAAAACAGACTAC
ATAATACTGTAAAACACAACATATCCAGTCACTATGGTCGACCTGCAGACTGGCTGTGTATAAGGGAGCC
TGACATTTATATTCCCCAGAACATCAGGTTAATGGCGTTTTTGATGTCATTTTCGCGGTGGCTGAGATCA
GCCACTTCTTCCCCGATAACGGAGACCGGCACACTGGCCATATCGGTGGTCATCATGCGCCAGCTTTCAT
CCCCGATATGCACCACCGGGTAAAGTTCACGGGAGACTTTATCTGACAGCAGACGTGCACTGGCCAGGGG
GATCACCATCCGTCGCCCGGGCGTGTCAATAATATCACTCTGTACATCCACAAACAGACGATAACGGCTC
TCTCTTTTATAGGTGTAAACCTTAAACTGCATTTCACCAGCCCCTGTTCTCGTCAGCAAAAGAGCCGTTC
ATTTCAATAAACCGGGCGACCTCAGCCATCCCTTCCTGATTTTCCGCTTTCCAGCGTTCGGCACGCAGAC
GACGGGCTTCATTCTGCATGGTTGTGCTTACCAGACCGGAGATATTGACATCATATATGCCTTGAGCAAC
TGATAGCTGTCGCTGTCAACTGTCACTGTAATACGCTGCTTCATAGCATACCTCTTTTTGACATACTTCG
GGTATACATATCAGTATATATTCTTATACCGCAAAAATCAGCGCGCAAATACGCATACTGTTATCTGGCT
TTTAGTAAGCCGGATCCACGCGTTTACGCCCCGCCCTGCCACTCATCGCAGTACTGTTGTAATTCATTAA
GCATTCTGCCGACATGGAAGCCATCACAAACGGCATGATGAACCTGAATCGCCAGCGGCATCAGCACCTT
GTCGCCTTGCGTATAATATTTGCCCATGGTGAAAACGGGGGCGAAGAAGTTGTCCATATTGGCCACGTTT
AAATCAAAACTGGTGAAACTCACCCAGGGATTGGCTGAGACGAAAAACATATTCTCAATAAACCCTTTAG
GGAAATAGGCCAGGTTTTCACCGTAACACGCCACATCTTGCGAATATATGTGTAGAAACTGCCGGAAATC
GTCGTGGTATTCACTCCAGAGCGATGAAAACGTTTCAGTTTGCTCATGGAAAACGGTGTAACAAGGGTGA
ACACTATCCCATATCACCAGCTCACCGTCTTTCATTGCCATACGGAATTCCGGATGAGCATTCATCAGGC
GGGCAAGAATGTGAATAAAGGCCGGATAAAACTTGTGCTTATTTTTCTTTACGGTCTTTAAAAAGGCCGT
AATATCCAGCTGAACGGTCTGGTTATAGGTACATTGAGCAACTGACTGAAATGCCTCAAAATGTTCTTTA
CGATGCCATTGGGATATATCAACGGTGGTATATCCAGTGATTTTTTTCTCCATTTTAGCTTCCTTAGCTC
CTGAAAATCTCGACGGATCCTAACTCAAAATCCACACATTATACGAGCCGGAAGCATAAAGTGTAAAGCC
TGGGGTGCCTAATGCGGCCGC
Features (pLannotate 1.2.2; 18 found; start..end, strand, type, name):
      1..125     -  protein_bind   attR1: mutant version of attR; recombination site for the Gateway® LR reaction LR Clonase™
    238..342     +  promoter       AmpR promoter: bla
    343..1203    +  CDS            AmpR: β-lactamase; bla; confers resistance to ampicillin, carbenicillin, and related antibiotics
   1374..1962    +  rep_origin     ori: high-copy-number ColE1/pMB1/pBR322/pUC origin of replication
   2049..2118    +  protein_bind   attB: attB site for the φC31 integrase (Groth et al., 2000) phage φC31 integrase
   2334..6453    +  gene           mini-white: white; This modified version of the white gene lacks part of the first intron.
   6458..6613    +  CDS            YPB1_ECOLX (fragment): Protein predicted: Swiss-Prot protein existence level 4. From Escherichia coli.
   6688..6712    +  misc_feature   MCS (fragment): pBluescript multiple cloning site
   6949..6969    -  misc_feature   MCS (fragment): pBluescript multiple cloning site
   6973..7561    -  misc_feature   WPRE: woodchuck hepatitis virus posttranscriptional regulatory element
   7843..8169    -  CDS            cre (fragment): RECR_BPP1 - Experimental evidence at protein level: Swiss-Prot protein existence level 1. Catalyzes site-specific recombination between two 34-base- pair LOXP sites. Its role is to maintain the phage genome as a monomeric unit-copy plasmid in the lysogenic state. From Escherichia phage P1 (Bacteriophage P1).
   8198..8264    -  intron         Mhc intron: modified Drosophila myosin heavy chain intron 16 (Pfeiffer et al., 2010)
   8452..8576    +  protein_bind   attR2: mutant version of attR; recombination site for the Gateway® LR reaction LR Clonase™
   8620..8922    -  CDS            ccdB: CCDB_ECOLI - Also known as G, letB, letD. Experimental evidence at protein level: Swiss-Prot protein existence level 1. Toxic component of a type II toxin-antitoxin (TA) system, functioning in plasmid maintainence. Responsible for the post- segregational killing (PSK) of plasmid-free cells, also referred to as a plasmid addiction system. Half-life of over 2 hours. Cell killing by CcdB is accompanied by filamentation, defects in chromosome and plasmid segregation, defects in cell division, formation of anucleate cells, decreased DNA synthesis and plasmid loss. Interferes with the activity of DN
   8927..9085    -  CDS            ccdA (fragment): CCDA_ECO57 - Also known as H, letA. Experimental evidence at protein level: Swiss-Prot protein existence level 1. Antitoxin component of a type II toxin-antitoxin (TA) system which inhibits the post-segregational killing (PSK) of plasmid-free cells, also referred to as a plasmid addiction system. Binds to and blocks the activity of CcdB; will also remove bound CcdB protein from the CcdB-GyrA complex by forming a CcdA-CcdB complex, a process termed rejuvenation. Functions as a transcriptional corepressor for the ccdAB operon, repression also requires CcdB (By similarity). From Escherichia coli
   9264..9923    -  CDS            CmR: chloramphenicol acetyltransferase; cat; confers resistance to chloramphenicol
   9924..9953    -  promoter       cat promoter (fragment): promoter of the E. coli cat gene encoding chloramphenicol acetyltransferase
   9977..10007   -  promoter       lac UV5 promoter: E. coli lac promoter with an "up" mutation
