[The description below was written by a language model from this plasmid's Addgene catalogue record and pLannotate feature annotations shown in this document.]
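Description:
HJP-194-IVS-Syn21-CreA-gp41-1N-WPREUw is a 10,031 bp Drosophila transgenesis plasmid built on the pBPGUw backbone and configured as a Gateway destination vector. It replicates in E. coli from a high-copy ColE1/pUC-type origin and carries both ampicillin (bla) and chloramphenicol (cat) resistance. The chloramphenicol marker sits with ccdB (and a ccdA fragment) between attR1 and attR2, forming the standard counter-selectable Gateway cassette, which is why the plasmid must be propagated in a ccdB-tolerant strain. In an LR reaction this cassette is replaced by a fragment from an entry clone. In pBPGUw-type vectors that fragment is normally a genomic enhancer that then directs expression of the downstream coding region. No enhancer is present here, and no core promoter between attR2 and the intron is annotated in the feature tables.

Downstream of attR2 lies the payload. A modified Drosophila myosin heavy chain intron (the IVS) is followed, according to the construct name, by the Syn21 translational enhancer, then an annotated fragment of the Cre recombinase coding sequence (CreA). The name indicates that CreA is fused to the N-terminal half of the gp41-1 split intein, which probably lies in the unannotated stretch before the WPRE, a post-transcriptional element that boosts transcript expression. CreA is inactive by itself. When it is co-expressed in a cell with the complementary split Cre component, intein-mediated protein trans-splicing reconstitutes functional Cre. A φC31 attB site allows site-specific integration into attP landing sites in the fly genome, and mini-white provides an eye-colour marker for transformants. The associated work used such orthogonal split-intein Cre fragments for intersectional fine-mapping of neural circuits. The depositor and sequencing-derived records are the same length and show the same features in opposite orientation.
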