Addgene plasmid #162475: HJP-194-IVS-Syn21-CreA-gp41-1N-WPREUw
Purpose: This insert, when expressed in the same cell with other split Cre component, forms Cre recombinase through protein trans-splicing using split intein.
Depositing lab: Benjamin White. Depositing organization: National Institute of Mental Health (NIMH). Publication: Cre-assisted fine-mapping of neural circuits using orthogonal split inteins. Luan H, Kuzin A, Odenwald WF, White BH. Elife. 2020 Apr 14;9. pii: 53041. doi: 10.7554/eLife.53041. PubMed 32286225.
Backbone
  Vector backbone: pBPGUw
  Vector type: Cre/Lox
Growth in bacteria
  Bacterial resistance: Chloramphenicol and Ampicillin, 25 & 100 μg/mL
  Growth temperature: 37°C
  Growth strain: ccdB Survival
  Copy number: High Copy
Gene/Insert
  Gene/Insert name: CreA
  Species: Synthetic
  Cloning method: Gateway Cloning
Terms and licenses: Academic/Nonprofit Terms; Industry Terms: Not Available to Industry
How to cite: HJP-194-IVS-Syn21-CreA-gp41-1N-WPREUw was a gift from Benjamin White (Addgene plasmid # 162475 ; http://n2t.net/addgene:162475 ; RRID:Addgene_162475)
